>Addgene plasmid #218523 | plentiCRISPR-v2 Puro CHKA_sg2 | addgene full sequence | sequence record 432484 | Addgene NGS Result
GTCGACGGATCGGGAGATCTCCCGATCCCCTATGGTGCACTCTCAGTACAATCTGCTCTGATGCCGCATA
GTTAAGCCAGTATCTGCTCCCTGCTTGTGTGTTGGAGGTCGCTGAGTAGTGCGCGAGCAAAATTTAAGCT
ACAACAAGGCAAGGCTTGACCGACAATTGCATGAAGAATCTGCTTAGGGTTAGGCGTTTTGCGCTGCTTC
GCGATGTACGGGCCAGATATACGCGTTGACATTGATTATTGACTAGTTATTAATAGTAATCAATTACGGG
GTCATTAGTTCATAGCCCATATATGGAGTTCCGCGTTACATAACTTACGGTAAATGGCCCGCCTGGCTGA
CCGCCCAACGACCCCCGCCCATTGACGTCAATAATGACGTATGTTCCCATAGTAACGCCAATAGGGACTT
TCCATTGACGTCAATGGGTGGAGTATTTACGGTAAACTGCCCACTTGGCAGTACATCAAGTGTATCATAT
GCCAAGTACGCCCCCTATTGACGTCAATGACGGTAAATGGCCCGCCTGGCATTATGCCCAGTACATGACC
TTATGGGACTTTCCTACTTGGCAGTACATCTACGTATTAGTCATCGCTATTACCATGGTGATGCGGTTTT
GGCAGTACATCAATGGGCGTGGATAGCGGTTTGACTCACGGGGATTTCCAAGTCTCCACCCCATTGACGT
CAATGGGAGTTTGTTTTGGCACCAAAATCAACGGGACTTTCCAAAATGTCGTAACAACTCCGCCCCATTG
ACGCAAATGGGCGGTAGGCGTGTACGGTGGGAGGTCTATATAAGCAGCGCGTTTTGCCTGTACTGGGTCT
CTCTGGTTAGACCAGATCTGAGCCTGGGAGCTCTCTGGCTAACTAGGGAACCCACTGCTTAAGCCTCAAT
AAAGCTTGCCTTGAGTGCTTCAAGTAGTGTGTGCCCGTCTGTTGTGTGACTCTGGTAACTAGAGATCCCT
CAGACCCTTTTAGTCAGTGTGGAAAATCTCTAGCAGTGGCGCCCGAACAGGGACTTGAAAGCGAAAGGGA
AACCAGAGGAGCTCTCTCGACGCAGGACTCGGCTTGCTGAAGCGCGCACGGCAAGAGGCGAGGGGCGGCG
ACTGGTGAGTACGCCAAAAATTTTGACTAGCGGAGGCTAGAAGGAGAGAGATGGGTGCGAGAGCGTCAGT
ATTAAGCGGGGGAGAATTAGATCGCGATGGGAAAAAATTCGGTTAAGGCCAGGGGGAAAGAAAAAATATA
AATTAAAACATATAGTATGGGCAAGCAGGGAGCTAGAACGATTCGCAGTTAATCCTGGCCTGTTAGAAAC
ATCAGAAGGCTGTAGACAAATACTGGGACAGCTACAACCATCCCTTCAGACAGGATCAGAAGAACTTAGA
TCATTATATAATACAGTAGCAACCCTCTATTGTGTGCATCAAAGGATAGAGATAAAAGACACCAAGGAAG
CTTTAGACAAGATAGAGGAAGAGCAAAACAAAAGTAAGACCACCGCACAGCAAGCGGCCGCTGATCTTCA
GACCTGGAGGAGGAGATATGAGGGACAATTGGAGAAGTGAATTATATAAATATAAAGTAGTAAAAATTGA
ACCATTAGGAGTAGCACCCACCAAGGCAAAGAGAAGAGTGGTGCAGAGAGAAAAAAGAGCAGTGGGAATA
GGAGCTTTGTTCCTTGGGTTCTTGGGAGCAGCAGGAAGCACTATGGGCGCAGCGTCAATGACGCTGACGG
TACAGGCCAGACAATTATTGTCTGGTATAGTGCAGCAGCAGAACAATTTGCTGAGGGCTATTGAGGCGCA
ACAGCATCTGTTGCAACTCACAGTCTGGGGCATCAAGCAGCTCCAGGCAAGAATCCTGGCTGTGGAAAGA
TACCTAAAGGATCAACAGCTCCTGGGGATTTGGGGTTGCTCTGGAAAACTCATTTGCACCACTGCTGTGC
CTTGGAATGCTAGTTGGAGTAATAAATCTCTGGAACAGATTTGGAATCACACGACCTGGATGGAGTGGGA
CAGAGAAATTAACAATTACACAAGCTTAATACACTCCTTAATTGAAGAATCGCAAAACCAGCAAGAAAAG
AATGAACAAGAATTATTGGAATTAGATAAATGGGCAAGTTTGTGGAATTGGTTTAACATAACAAATTGGC
TGTGGTATATAAAATTATTCATAATGATAGTAGGAGGCTTGGTAGGTTTAAGAATAGTTTTTGCTGTACT
TTCTATAGTGAATAGAGTTAGGCAGGGATATTCACCATTATCGTTTCAGACCCACCTCCCAACCCCGAGG
GGACCCGACAGGCCCGAAGGAATAGAAGAAGAAGGTGGAGAGAGAGACAGAGACAGATCCATTCGATTAG
TGAACGGATCGGCACTGCGTGCGCCAATTCTGCAGACAAATGGCAGTATTCATCCACAATTTTAAAAGAA
AAGGGGGGATTGGGGGGTACAGTGCAGGGGAAAGAATAGTAGACATAATAGCAACAGACATACAAACTAA
AGAATTACAAAAACAAATTACAAAAATTCAAAATTTTCGGGTTTATTACAGGGACAGCAGAGATCCAGTT
TGGTTAATTAAGGTACCGAGGGCCTATTTCCCATGATTCCTTCATATTTGCATATACGATACAAGGCTGT
TAGAGAGATAATTAGAATTAATTTGACTGTAAACACAAAGATATTAGTACAAAATACGTGACGTAGAAAG
TAATAATTTCTTGGGTAGTTTGCAGTTTTAAAATTATGTTTTAAAATGGACTATCATATGCTTACCGTAA
CTTGAAAGTATTTCGATTTCTTGGCTTTATATATCTTGTGGAAAGGACGAAACACCGAAAACCAAATTCT
GCACCGGTTTAAGAGCTATGCTGGAAACAGCATAGCAAGTTTAAATAAGGCTAGTCCGTTATCAACTTGA
AAAAGTGGCACCGAGTCGGTGCTTTTTTGAATTCGCTAGCTAGGTCTTGAAAGGAGTGGGAATTGGCTCC
GGTGCCCGTCAGTGGGCAGAGCGCACATCGCCCACAGTCCCCGAGAAGTTGGGGGGAGGGGTCGGCAATT
GATCCGGTGCCTAGAGAAGGTGGCGCGGGGTAAACTGGGAAAGTGATGTCGTGTACTGGCTCCGCCTTTT
TCCCGAGGGTGGGGGAGAACCGTATATAAGTGCAGTAGTCGCCGTGAACGTTCTTTTTCGCAACGGGTTT
GCCGCCAGAACACAGGACCGGTTCTAGAGCGCTGCCACCATGGACAAGAAGTACAGCATCGGCCTGGACA
TCGGCACCAACTCTGTGGGCTGGGCCGTGATCACCGACGAGTACAAGGTGCCCAGCAAGAAATTCAAGGT
GCTGGGCAACACCGACCGGCACAGCATCAAGAAGAACCTGATCGGAGCCCTGCTGTTCGACAGCGGCGAA
ACAGCCGAGGCCACCCGGCTGAAGAGAACCGCCAGAAGAAGATACACCAGACGGAAGAACCGGATCTGCT
ATCTGCAAGAGATCTTCAGCAACGAGATGGCCAAGGTGGACGACAGCTTCTTCCACAGACTGGAAGAGTC
CTTCCTGGTGGAAGAGGATAAGAAGCACGAGCGGCACCCCATCTTCGGCAACATCGTGGACGAGGTGGCC
TACCACGAGAAGTACCCCACCATCTACCACCTGAGAAAGAAACTGGTGGACAGCACCGACAAGGCCGACC
TGCGGCTGATCTATCTGGCCCTGGCCCACATGATCAAGTTCCGGGGCCACTTCCTGATCGAGGGCGACCT
GAACCCCGACAACAGCGACGTGGACAAGCTGTTCATCCAGCTGGTGCAGACCTACAACCAGCTGTTCGAG
GAAAACCCCATCAACGCCAGCGGCGTGGACGCCAAGGCCATCCTGTCTGCCAGACTGAGCAAGAGCAGAC
GGCTGGAAAATCTGATCGCCCAGCTGCCCGGCGAGAAGAAGAATGGCCTGTTCGGAAACCTGATTGCCCT
GAGCCTGGGCCTGACCCCCAACTTCAAGAGCAACTTCGACCTGGCCGAGGATGCCAAACTGCAGCTGAGC
AAGGACACCTACGACGACGACCTGGACAACCTGCTGGCCCAGATCGGCGACCAGTACGCCGACCTGTTTC
TGGCCGCCAAGAACCTGTCCGACGCCATCCTGCTGAGCGACATCCTGAGAGTGAACACCGAGATCACCAA
GGCCCCCCTGAGCGCCTCTATGATCAAGAGATACGACGAGCACCACCAGGACCTGACCCTGCTGAAAGCT
CTCGTGCGGCAGCAGCTGCCTGAGAAGTACAAAGAGATTTTCTTCGACCAGAGCAAGAACGGCTACGCCG
GCTACATTGACGGCGGAGCCAGCCAGGAAGAGTTCTACAAGTTCATCAAGCCCATCCTGGAAAAGATGGA
CGGCACCGAGGAACTGCTCGTGAAGCTGAACAGAGAGGACCTGCTGCGGAAGCAGCGGACCTTCGACAAC
GGCAGCATCCCCCACCAGATCCACCTGGGAGAGCTGCACGCCATTCTGCGGCGGCAGGAAGATTTTTACC
CATTCCTGAAGGACAACCGGGAAAAGATCGAGAAGATCCTGACCTTCCGCATCCCCTACTACGTGGGCCC
TCTGGCCAGGGGAAACAGCAGATTCGCCTGGATGACCAGAAAGAGCGAGGAAACCATCACCCCCTGGAAC
TTCGAGGAAGTGGTGGACAAGGGCGCTTCCGCCCAGAGCTTCATCGAGCGGATGACCAACTTCGATAAGA
ACCTGCCCAACGAGAAGGTGCTGCCCAAGCACAGCCTGCTGTACGAGTACTTCACCGTGTATAACGAGCT
GACCAAAGTGAAATACGTGACCGAGGGAATGAGAAAGCCCGCCTTCCTGAGCGGCGAGCAGAAAAAGGCC
ATCGTGGACCTGCTGTTCAAGACCAACCGGAAAGTGACCGTGAAGCAGCTGAAAGAGGACTACTTCAAGA
AAATCGAGTGCTTCGACTCCGTGGAAATCTCCGGCGTGGAAGATCGGTTCAACGCCTCCCTGGGCACATA
CCACGATCTGCTGAAAATTATCAAGGACAAGGACTTCCTGGACAATGAGGAAAACGAGGACATTCTGGAA
GATATCGTGCTGACCCTGACACTGTTTGAGGACAGAGAGATGATCGAGGAACGGCTGAAAACCTATGCCC
ACCTGTTCGACGACAAAGTGATGAAGCAGCTGAAGCGGCGGAGATACACCGGCTGGGGCAGGCTGAGCCG
GAAGCTGATCAACGGCATCCGGGACAAGCAGTCCGGCAAGACAATCCTGGATTTCCTGAAGTCCGACGGC
TTCGCCAACAGAAACTTCATGCAGCTGATCCACGACGACAGCCTGACCTTTAAAGAGGACATCCAGAAAG
CCCAGGTGTCCGGCCAGGGCGATAGCCTGCACGAGCACATTGCCAATCTGGCCGGCAGCCCCGCCATTAA
GAAGGGCATCCTGCAGACAGTGAAGGTGGTGGACGAGCTCGTGAAAGTGATGGGCCGGCACAAGCCCGAG
AACATCGTGATCGAAATGGCCAGAGAGAACCAGACCACCCAGAAGGGACAGAAGAACAGCCGCGAGAGAA
TGAAGCGGATCGAAGAGGGCATCAAAGAGCTGGGCAGCCAGATCCTGAAAGAACACCCCGTGGAAAACAC
CCAGCTGCAGAACGAGAAGCTGTACCTGTACTACCTGCAGAATGGGCGGGATATGTACGTGGACCAGGAA
CTGGACATCAACCGGCTGTCCGACTACGATGTGGACCATATCGTGCCTCAGAGCTTTCTGAAGGACGACT
CCATCGACAACAAGGTGCTGACCAGAAGCGACAAGAACCGGGGCAAGAGCGACAACGTGCCCTCCGAAGA
GGTCGTGAAGAAGATGAAGAACTACTGGCGGCAGCTGCTGAACGCCAAGCTGATTACCCAGAGAAAGTTC
GACAATCTGACCAAGGCCGAGAGAGGCGGCCTGAGCGAACTGGATAAGGCCGGCTTCATCAAGAGACAGC
TGGTGGAAACCCGGCAGATCACAAAGCACGTGGCACAGATCCTGGACTCCCGGATGAACACTAAGTACGA
CGAGAATGACAAGCTGATCCGGGAAGTGAAAGTGATCACCCTGAAGTCCAAGCTGGTGTCCGATTTCCGG
AAGGATTTCCAGTTTTACAAAGTGCGCGAGATCAACAACTACCACCACGCCCACGACGCCTACCTGAACG
CCGTCGTGGGAACCGCCCTGATCAAAAAGTACCCTAAGCTGGAAAGCGAGTTCGTGTACGGCGACTACAA
GGTGTACGACGTGCGGAAGATGATCGCCAAGAGCGAGCAGGAAATCGGCAAGGCTACCGCCAAGTACTTC
TTCTACAGCAACATCATGAACTTTTTCAAGACCGAGATTACCCTGGCCAACGGCGAGATCCGGAAGCGGC
CTCTGATCGAGACAAACGGCGAAACCGGGGAGATCGTGTGGGATAAGGGCCGGGATTTTGCCACCGTGCG
GAAAGTGCTGAGCATGCCCCAAGTGAATATCGTGAAAAAGACCGAGGTGCAGACAGGCGGCTTCAGCAAA
GAGTCTATCCTGCCCAAGAGGAACAGCGATAAGCTGATCGCCAGAAAGAAGGACTGGGACCCTAAGAAGT
ACGGCGGCTTCGACAGCCCCACCGTGGCCTATTCTGTGCTGGTGGTGGCCAAAGTGGAAAAGGGCAAGTC
CAAGAAACTGAAGAGTGTGAAAGAGCTGCTGGGGATCACCATCATGGAAAGAAGCAGCTTCGAGAAGAAT
CCCATCGACTTTCTGGAAGCCAAGGGCTACAAAGAAGTGAAAAAGGACCTGATCATCAAGCTGCCTAAGT
ACTCCCTGTTCGAGCTGGAAAACGGCCGGAAGAGAATGCTGGCCTCTGCCGGCGAACTGCAGAAGGGAAA
CGAACTGGCCCTGCCCTCCAAATATGTGAACTTCCTGTACCTGGCCAGCCACTATGAGAAGCTGAAGGGC
TCCCCCGAGGATAATGAGCAGAAACAGCTGTTTGTGGAACAGCACAAGCACTACCTGGACGAGATCATCG
AGCAGATCAGCGAGTTCTCCAAGAGAGTGATCCTGGCCGACGCTAATCTGGACAAAGTGCTGTCCGCCTA
CAACAAGCACCGGGATAAGCCCATCAGAGAGCAGGCCGAGAATATCATCCACCTGTTTACCCTGACCAAT
CTGGGAGCCCCTGCCGCCTTCAAGTACTTTGACACCACCATCGACCGGAAGAGGTACACCAGCACCAAAG
AGGTGCTGGACGCCACCCTGATCCACCAGAGCATCACCGGCCTGTACGAGACACGGATCGACCTGTCTCA
GCTGGGAGGCGACAAGCGACCTGCCGCCACAAAGAAGGCTGGACAGGCTAAGAAGAAGAAAGATTACAAA
GACGATGACGATAAGGGATCCGGCGCAACAAACTTCTCTCTGCTGAAACAAGCCGGAGATGTCGAAGAGA
ATCCTGGACCGACCGAGTACAAGCCCACGGTGCGCCTCGCCACCCGCGACGACGTCCCCAGGGCCGTACG
CACCCTCGCCGCCGCGTTCGCCGACTACCCCGCCACGCGCCACACCGTCGATCCGGACCGCCACATCGAG
CGGGTCACCGAGCTGCAAGAACTCTTCCTCACGCGCGTCGGGCTCGACATCGGCAAGGTGTGGGTCGCGG
ACGACGGCGCCGCGGTGGCGGTCTGGACCACGCCGGAGAGCGTCGAAGCGGGGGCGGTGTTCGCCGAGAT
CGGCCCGCGCATGGCCGAGTTGAGCGGTTCCCGGCTGGCCGCGCAGCAACAGATGGAAGGCCTCCTGGCG
CCGCACCGGCCCAAGGAGCCCGCGTGGTTCCTGGCCACCGTCGGAGTCTCGCCCGACCACCAGGGCAAGG
GTCTGGGCAGCGCCGTCGTGCTCCCCGGAGTGGAGGCGGCCGAGCGCGCCGGGGTGCCCGCCTTCCTGGA
GACCTCCGCGCCCCGCAACCTCCCCTTCTACGAGCGGCTCGGCTTCACCGTCACCGCCGACGTCGAGGTG
CCCGAAGGACCGCGCACCTGGTGCATGACCCGCAAGCCCGGTGCCTGAACGCGTTAAGTCGACAATCAAC
CTCTGGATTACAAAATTTGTGAAAGATTGACTGGTATTCTTAACTATGTTGCTCCTTTTACGCTATGTGG
ATACGCTGCTTTAATGCCTTTGTATCATGCTATTGCTTCCCGTATGGCTTTCATTTTCTCCTCCTTGTAT
AAATCCTGGTTGCTGTCTCTTTATGAGGAGTTGTGGCCCGTTGTCAGGCAACGTGGCGTGGTGTGCACTG
TGTTTGCTGACGCAACCCCCACTGGTTGGGGCATTGCCACCACCTGTCAGCTCCTTTCCGGGACTTTCGC
TTTCCCCCTCCCTATTGCCACGGCGGAACTCATCGCCGCCTGCCTTGCCCGCTGCTGGACAGGGGCTCGG
CTGTTGGGCACTGACAATTCCGTGGTGTTGTCGGGGAAATCATCGTCCTTTCCTTGGCTGCTCGCCTGTG
TTGCCACCTGGATTCTGCGCGGGACGTCCTTCTGCTACGTCCCTTCGGCCCTCAATCCAGCGGACCTTCC
TTCCCGCGGCCTGCTGCCGGCTCTGCGGCCTCTTCCGCGTCTTCGCCTTCGCCCTCAGACGAGTCGGATC
TCCCTTTGGGCCGCCTCCCCGCGTCGACTTTAAGACCAATGACTTACAAGGCAGCTGTAGATCTTAGCCA
CTTTTTAAAAGAAAAGGGGGGACTGGAAGGGCTAATTCACTCCCAACGAAGACAAGATCTGCTTTTTGCT
TGTACTGGGTCTCTCTGGTTAGACCAGATCTGAGCCTGGGAGCTCTCTGGCTAACTAGGGAACCCACTGC
TTAAGCCTCAATAAAGCTTGCCTTGAGTGCTTCAAGTAGTGTGTGCCCGTCTGTTGTGTGACTCTGGTAA
CTAGAGATCCCTCAGACCCTTTTAGTCAGTGTGGAAAATCTCTAGCAGGGCCCGTTTAAACCCGCTGATC
AGCCTCGACTGTGCCTTCTAGTTGCCAGCCATCTGTTGTTTGCCCCTCCCCCGTGCCTTCCTTGACCCTG
GAAGGTGCCACTCCCACTGTCCTTTCCTAATAAAATGAGGAAATTGCATCGCATTGTCTGAGTAGGTGTC
ATTCTATTCTGGGGGGTGGGGTGGGGCAGGACAGCAAGGGGGAGGATTGGGAAGACAATAGCAGGCATGC
TGGGGATGCGGTGGGCTCTATGGCTTCTGAGGCGGAAAGAACCAGCTGGGGCTCTAGGGGGTATCCCC
[124 nt withheld, positions 9309-9432]
C
[91 nt withheld, positions 9434-9524]
A
[49 nt withheld, positions 9526-9574]
CCTTTGACGTTGGAGTCCACGTTCTTT
[37 nt withheld, positions 9602-9638]
ACCCTATCTCGGTCTATTCTTTTGATTTATAAGGGATTTTGCCGATTTCGGCCTATTGGTTAAAAAATGA
GCTGATTTAACAAAAATTTAACGCGAATTAATTCTGTGGAATGTGTGTCAGTTAGGGTGTGGAAAGTCCC
CAGGCTCCCCAGCAGGCAGAAGTATGCAAAGCATGCATCTCAATTAGTCAGCAACCAGGTGTGGAAAGTC
CCCAGGCTCCCCAGCAGGCAGAAGTATGCAAAGCATGCATCTCAATTAGTCAGCAACCATAGTCCCGCCC
CTAACTCCGCCCATCCCGCCCCTAACTCCGCCCAGTTCCGCCCATTCTCCGCCCCATGGCTGACTAATTT
TTTTTATTTATGCAGAGGCCGAGGCCGCCTCTGCCTCTGAGCTATTCCAGAAGTAGTGAGGAGGCTTTTT
TGGAGGCCTAGGCTTTTGCAAAAAGCTCCCGGGAGCTTGTATATCCATTTTCGGATCTGATCAGCACGTG
TTGACAATTAATCATCGGCATAGTATATCGGCATAGTATAATACGACAAGGTGAGGAACTAAACCATGGC
CAAGTTGACCAGTGCCGTTCCGGTGCTCACCGCGCGCGACGTCGCCGGAGCGGTCGAGTTCTGGACCGAC
CGGCTCGGGTTCTCCCGGGACTTCGTGGAGGACGACTTCGCCGGTGTGGTCCGGGACGACGTGACCCTGT
TCATCAGCGCGGTCCAGGACCAGGTGGTGCCGGACAACACCCTGGCCTGGGTGTGGGTGCGCGGCCTGGA
CGAGCTGTACGCCGAGTGGTCGGAGGTCGTGTCCACGAACTTCCGGGACGCCTCCGGGCCGGCCATGACC
GAGATCGGCGAGCAGCCGTGGGGGCGGGAGTTCGCCCTGCGCGACCCGGCCGGCAACTGCGTGCACTTCG
TGGCCGAGGAGCAGGACTGACACGTGCTACGAGATTTCGATTCCACCGCCGCCTTCTATGAAAGGTTGGG
CTTCGGAATCGTTTTCCGGGACGCCGGCTGGATGATCCTCCAGCGCGGGGATCTCATGCTGGAGTTCTTC
GCCCACCCCAACTTGTTTATTGCAGCTTATAATGGTTACAAATAAAGCAATAGCATCACAAATTTCACAA
ATAAAGCATTTTTTTCACTGCATTCTAGTTGTGGTTTGTCCAAACTCATCAATGTATCTTATCATGTCTG
TATACCGTCGACCTCTAGCTAGAGCTTGGCGTAATCATGGTCATAGCTGTTTCCTGTGTGAAATTGTTAT
CCGCTCACAATTCCACACAACATACGAGCCGGAAGCATAAAGTGTAAAGCCTGGGGTGCCTAATGAGTGA
GCTAACTCACATTAATTGCGTTGCGCTCACTGCCCGCTTTCCAGTCGGGAAACCTGTCGTGCCAGCTGCA
TTAATGAATCGGCCAACGCGCGGGGAGAGGCGGTTTGCGTATTGGGCGCTCTTCCGCTTCCTCGCTCACT
GACTCGCTGCGCTCGGTCGTTCGGCTGCGGCGAGCGGTATCAGCTCACTCAAAGGCGGTAATACGGTTAT
CCACAGAATCAGGGGATAACGCAGGAAAGAACATGTGAGCAAAAGGCCAGCAAAAGGCCAGGAACCGTAA
AAAGGCCGCGTTGCTGGCGTTTTTCCATAGGCTCCGCCCCCCTGACGAGCATCACAAAAATCGACGCTCA
AGTCAGAGGTGGCGAAACCCGACAGGACTATAAAGATACCAGGCGTTTCCCCCTGGAAGCTCCCTCGTGC
GCTCTCCTGTTCCGACCCTGCCGCTTACCGGATACCTGTCCGCCTTTCTCCCTTCGGGAAGCGTGGCGCT
TTCTCATAGCTCACGCTGTAGGTATCTCAGTTCGGTGTAGGTCGTTCGCTCCAAGCTGGGCTGTGTGCAC
GAACCCCCCGTTCAGCCCGACCGCTGCGCCTTATCCGGTAACTATCGTCTTGAGTCCAACCCGGTAAGAC
ACGACTTATCGCCACTGGCAGCAGCCACTGGTAACAGGATTAGCAGAGCGAGGTATGTAGGCGGTGCTAC
AGAGTTCTTGAAGTGGTGGCCTAACTACGGCTACACTAGAAGAACAGTATTTGGTATCTGCGCTCTGCTG
AAGCCAGTTACCTTCGGAAAAAGAGTTGGTAGCTCTTGATCCGGCAAACAAACCACCGCTGGTAGCGGTG
GTTTTTTTGTTTGCAAGCAGCAGATTACGCGCAGAAAAAAAGGATCTCAAGAAGATCCTTTGATCTTTTC
TACGGGGTCTGACGCTCAGTGGAACGAAAACTCACGTTAAGGGATTTTGGTCATGAGATTATCAAAAAGG
ATCTTCACCTAGATCCTTTTAAATTAAAAATGAAGTTTTAAATCAATCTAAAGTATATATGAGTAAACTT
GGTCTGACAGTTACCAATGCTTAATCAGTGAGGCACCTATCTCAGCGATCTGTCTATTTCGTTCATCCAT
AGTTGCCTGACTCCCCGTCGTGTAGATAACTACGATACGGGAGGGCTTACCATCTGGCCCCAGTGCTGCA
ATGATACCGCGAGACCCACGCTCACCGGCTCCAGATTTATCAGCAATAAACCAGCCAGCCGGAAGGGCCG
AGCGCAGAAGTGGTCCTGCAACTTTATCCGCCTCCATCCAGTCTATTAATTGTTGCCGGGAAGCTAGAGT
AAGTAGTTCGCCAGTTAATAGTTTGCGCAACGTTGTTGCCATTGCTACAGGCATCGTGGTGTCACGCTCG
TCGTTTGGTATGGCTTCATTCAGCTCCGGTTCCCAACGATCAAGGCGAGTTACATGATCCCCCATGTTGT
GCAAAAAAGCGGTTAGCTCCTTCGGTCCTCCGATCGTTGTCAGAAGTAAGTTGGCCGCAGTGTTATCACT
CATGGTTATGGCAGCACTGCATAATTCTCTTACTGTCATGCCATCCGTAAGATGCTTTTCTGTGACTGGT
GAGTACTCAACCAAGTCATTCTGAGAATAGTGTATGCGGCGACCGAGTTGCTCTTGCCCGGCGTCAATAC
GGGATAATACCGCGCCACATAGCAGAACTTTAAAAGTGCTCATCATTGGAAAACGTTCTTCGGGGCGAAA
ACTCTCAAGGATCTTACCGCTGTTGAGATCCAGTTCGATGTAACCCACTCGTGCACCCAACTGATCTTCA
GCATCTTTTACTTTCACCAGCGTTTCTGGGTGAGCAAAAACAGGAAGGCAAAATGCCGCAAAAAAGGGAA
TAAGGGCGACACGGAAATGTTGAATACTCATACTCTTCCTTTTTCAATATTATTGAAGCATTTATCAGGG
TTATTGTCTCATGAGCGGATACATATTTGAATGTATTTAGAAAAATAAACAAATAGGGGTTCCGCGCACA
TTTCCCCGAAAAGTGCCACCTGAC
Features (pLannotate 1.2.2; 33 found; start..end, strand, type, name):
     31..83      -  misc_feature   bom (fragment): basis of mobility region from pBR322
    238..617     +  enhancer       CMV enhancer: human cytomegalovirus immediate early enhancer
    618..817     +  promoter       CMV promoter: human cytomegalovirus (CMV) immediate early promoter
    835..1015    +  LTR            5' LTR (truncated): truncated 5' long terminal repeat (LTR) from HIV-1
   1062..1187    +  misc_feature   HIV-1 Ψ: packaging signal of human immunodeficiency virus type 1
   1171..1534    +  CDS            HIV-1 gag (fragment): gag protein from human immunodeficiency virus 1; gag
   1680..1913    +  misc_feature   RRE: The Rev response element (RRE) of HIV-1 allows for Rev-dependent mRNA export from the nucleus to the cytoplasm.
   2290..2390    +  CDS            Rev (fragment): human immunodeficiency virus 1 (HIV-1) Rev protein; rev; enhances nuclear export of unspliced and incompletely spliced viral mRNAs
   2440..2557    +  misc_feature   cPPT/CTS: central polypurine tract and central termination sequence of HIV-1
   2608..2848    +  promoter       U6 promoter: RNA polymerase III promoter for human U6 snRNA
   2895..2962    +  misc_RNA       tracrRNA (fragment): trans-activating CRISPR RNA for the Streptococcus pyogenes CRISPR/Cas9 system
   2980..2998    +  CDS            small t antigen (fragment): SV40 (simian virus 40) small t antigen
   3024..3235    +  promoter       EF-1α core promoter: core promoter for human elongation factor EF-1α
   3260..7363    +  CDS            Cas9: Cas9 (Csn1) endonuclease from the Streptococcus pyogenes Type II CRISPR/Cas system generates RNA-guided double strand breaks in DNA
   7501..8098    +  CDS            PuroR (fragment): puromycin N-acetyltransferase; pac from Streptomyces; confers resistance to puromycin
   8114..8702    +  misc_feature   WPRE: woodchuck hepatitis virus posttranscriptional regulatory element
   8753..8772    +  misc_feature   cPPT/CTS (fragment): central polypurine tract and central termination sequence of HIV-1
   8774..9007    +  LTR            3' LTR (ΔU3): self-inactivating 3' long terminal repeat (LTR) from HIV-1
   9039..9263    +  polyA_signal   bGH poly(A) signal: bovine growth hormone polyadenylation signal
   9267..9288    +  promoter       SV40 promoter (fragment): SV40 enhancer and early promoter
   9309..9737    +  rep_origin     f1 ori (sequence partly withheld): f1 bacteriophage origin of replication; arrow indicates direction of (+) strand synthesis
   9751..10080   +  promoter       SV40 promoter: SV40 enhancer and early promoter
  10128..10175   +  promoter       EM7 promoter: synthetic bacterial promoter&nbsp
  10194..10568   +  CDS            BleoR: antibiotic-binding protein; Sh ble from Streptoalloteichus hindustanus; confers resistance to bleomycin, phleomycin, and Zeocin™
  10578..10703   +  CDS            ble (fragment): BLE_KLEPN - Experimental evidence at protein level: Swiss-Prot protein existence level 1. Binding protein with a strong affinity to the bleomycin family of antibiotics. Binds to CL990; an antimitotic-antibiotic compound. From Klebsiella pneumoniae.
  10698..10819   +  polyA_signal   SV40 poly(A) signal: SV40 polyadenylation signal
  10890..10912   -  protein_bind   lac operator (fragment): The lac repressor binds to the lac operator to inhibit transcription in E. coli. This inhibition can be relieved by adding lactose or isopropyl-β-D-thiogalactopyranoside (IPTG). lac repressor encoded by lacI
  10916..10946   -  promoter       lac promoter: promoter for the E. coli lac operon
  10961..10982   -  protein_bind   CAP binding site: CAP binding activates transcription in the presence of cAMP. E. coli catabolite activator protein
  10995..11087   -  CDS            lacI (fragment): lac repressor; lacI; The lac repressor binds to the lac operator to inhibit transcription in E. coli. This inhibition can be relieved by adding lactose or isopropyl-β-D-thiogalactopyranoside (IPTG).
  11270..11858   -  rep_origin     ori: high-copy-number ColE1/pMB1/pBR322/pUC origin of replication
  12029..12889   -  CDS            AmpR: β-lactamase; bla; confers resistance to ampicillin, carbenicillin, and related antibiotics
  12890..12994   -  promoter       AmpR promoter: bla
