[The description below was written by a language model from this plasmid's Addgene catalogue record and pLannotate feature annotations shown in this document.]
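Description:
plentiCRISPR-v2 Puro CHKA_sg2 is a 13 kb all-in-one lentiviral CRISPR vector that delivers Streptococcus pyogenes Cas9 together with a single guide RNA directed against human CHKA, the gene encoding choline kinase alpha. It is propagated in E. coli through a high-copy ColE1/pUC-type origin with ampicillin selection (AmpR under its own bla promoter). The backbone also carries an f1 origin and an SV40/EM7-driven bleomycin/Zeocin resistance cassette that lies outside the viral LTRs and so is not part of the packaged genome. The record lists a recombination-deficient stable strain for growth, which is usual for LTR-containing plasmids.

The transfer cassette has a third-generation layout. A CMV enhancer/promoter is fused to a truncated HIV-1 5' LTR to drive genomic RNA production in packaging cells. This is followed by the Ψ packaging signal with a gag fragment, the RRE for Rev-dependent nuclear export, and the cPPT/CTS. The cassette ends in a self-inactivating ΔU3 3' LTR. Between the LTRs, a human U6 RNA polymerase III promoter expresses the CHKA-targeting spacer joined to the Cas9 guide scaffold (annotated as a tracrRNA fragment). An EF-1α core promoter then drives Cas9, followed by a puromycin N-acetyltransferase coding sequence. The feature table does not annotate the linker between these two, or any tags or localisation signals on Cas9. A WPRE downstream enhances transcript expression.

After packaging and transduction, integrated cells can be selected with puromycin and Cas9 cuts at the CHKA target site, making the construct suited to generating CHKA knockout mammalian cells. The "sg2" in the name suggests it is one of several guides against this gene. It was deposited in connection with a study of choline transport and metabolism in mammalian cells.
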