Addgene plasmid #218523: plentiCRISPR-v2 Puro CHKA_sg2
Purpose: sgRNA targeting human CHKA
Depositing lab: Kivanc Birsoy. Depositing organization: Rockefeller University. Publication: Integrative genetic analysis identifies FLVCR1 as a plasma-membrane choline transporter in mammals. Kenny TC, Khan A, Son Y, Yue L, Heissel S, Sharma A, Pasolli HA, Liu Y, Gamazon ER, Alwaseem H, Hite RK, Birsoy K. Cell Metab. 2023 Jun 6;35(6):1057-1071.e12. doi: 10.1016/j.cmet.2023.04.003. Epub 2023 Apr 25. PubMed 37100056.
Backbone
  Vector backbone: plentiCRISPR-v2 Puro
  Vector type: Lentiviral, CRISPR
  Selectable markers: Puromycin
Growth in bacteria
  Bacterial resistance: Ampicillin, 100 μg/mL
  Growth temperature: 37°C
  Growth strain: NEB Stable
  Copy number: Unknown
Gene/Insert
  Gene/Insert name: CHKA
  gRNA/shRNA sequence: 5’-GAAAACCAAATTCTGCACCG-3’
  Species: H. sapiens (human)
  Entrez Gene: CHKA (a.k.a. CHK, CK, CKI, EK, NEDMIMS)
Terms and licenses: Academic/Nonprofit Terms; Industry Terms: Not Available to Industry
How to cite: plentiCRISPR-v2 Puro CHKA_sg2 was a gift from Kivanc Birsoy (Addgene plasmid # 218523 ; http://n2t.net/addgene:218523 ; RRID:Addgene_218523)
